Addgene plasmid #8800: 3582 pcDNA3 Bad S136E
Depositing lab: Stanley Korsmeyer. Depositing organization: Dana-Farber Cancer Institute. Publication: p70S6 kinase signals cell survival as well as growth, inactivating the pro-apoptotic molecule BAD. Harada H, Andersen JS, Mann M, Terada N, Korsmeyer SJ. Proc Natl Acad Sci U S A 2001 Aug 14;98(17):9666-70. Epub 2001 Aug 7. 10.1073/pnas.171301998 PubMed 11493700.
Backbone
  Vector backbone: pcDNA3
  Backbone manufacturer: Invitrogen
  Backbone size w/o insert (bp): 5400
  Vector type: Mammalian Expression
  Selectable markers: Neomycin (select with G418)
Growth in bacteria
  Bacterial resistance: Ampicillin, 100 μg/mL
  Growth temperature: 37°C
  Growth strain: XL1 Blue
  Copy number: High Copy
Gene/Insert
  Gene/Insert name: Bad
  Species: M. musculus (mouse)
  Insert size (bp): 615
  Mutation: S136E
  GenBank ID: NM_007522
  Entrez Gene: Bad (a.k.a. AI325008, Bbc2)
  Cloning method: Restriction Enzyme; 5′ cloning site EcoRI (not destroyed); 3′ cloning site EcoRI (not destroyed)
  Sequencing primers: 5′ T7
Terms and licenses: Academic/Nonprofit Terms; Industry Terms: Not Available to Industry
How to cite: 3582 pcDNA3 Bad S136E was a gift from Stanley Korsmeyer (Addgene plasmid # 8800 ; http://n2t.net/addgene:8800 ; RRID:Addgene_8800)
