[The description below was written by a language model from this plasmid's Addgene catalogue record.]
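Description:
3582 pcDNA3 Bad S136E is a mammalian expression plasmid built on the Invitrogen pcDNA3 backbone (about 5.4 kb without insert). It carries a roughly 615 bp mouse Bad cDNA inserted at the EcoRI site, with the site preserved at both ends. Because a single enzyme flanks the insert, its orientation cannot be inferred from the cloning sites alone; the record lists a T7 primer for sequencing from the 5′ side. The plasmid is maintained in E. coli as a high-copy, ampicillin-selected construct. A neomycin resistance marker allows G418 selection of stably transfected mammalian cells. The record does not list promoters or other features. The standard pcDNA3 backbone drives inserts from the CMV immediate-early promoter, with a T7 promoter upstream of the polylinker and a downstream polyadenylation signal. No epitope tag or reporter is recorded.

The insert encodes BAD, a pro-apoptotic BH3-only member of the BCL-2 family, with serine 136 replaced by glutamate. Serine 136 is one of the regulatory phosphorylation sites on BAD, and phosphorylation by survival kinases inactivates its death-promoting function. Substituting an acidic residue for serine is a common way of mimicking constitutive phosphorylation, although the record does not state this intent. The associated publication concerns p70S6 kinase signalling and inactivation of BAD in cell survival. This suggests the construct is used in transfection experiments that compare wild-type and phosphosite-mutant BAD, to work out how individual phosphorylation sites control its apoptotic activity.
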