>Addgene plasmid #8800 | 3582 pcDNA3 Bad S136E | addgene partial sequence | sequence record 17241 | T7 5'-TAATACGACTCACTATAGGG-3'
TAGTAACGGCCGCCAGTGTGCTGGAATTCGGCTTAAGCCGCCACCATGGGAACCCCAAAGCAGCCCTCGC
TGGCTCCTGCACACGCCCTAGGCTTGAGGAAGTCCGATCCCGGAATCCGGAGCCTGGGGAGCGACGCGGG
AGGAAGGCGGTGGAGACCAGCAGCCCAGAGTATGTTCCAGATCCCAGAGTTTGAGCCGAGTGAGCAGGAA
GACGCTAGTGCTACAGATAGGGGCCTGGGCCCTAGCCTCACTGAGGACCAGCCAGGTCCCTACCTGGCCC
CAGGTCTCCTGGGGAGCAACATTCATCAGCAGGGACGGGCAGCCACCAACAGTCATCATGGAGGCGCAGG
GGCTATGGAGACTCGGAGTCGCCACAGTTCGTACCCAGCGGGGACCGAGGAGGATGAAGGGATGGAGGAG
GAGCTTAGCCCTTTTCGAGGACGCTCGCGTGAGGCTCCCCCCCATCTCTGG
